Addgene plasmid #61710: p414GPD_Hsp82_CycTER
Purpose: Yeast plasmid with Hsp82
Depositing lab: Dan Bolon. Depositing organization: University of Massachusetts, Worcester. Publication: Latent effects of Hsp90 mutants revealed at reduced expression levels. Jiang L, Mishra P, Hietpas RT, Zeldovich KB, Bolon DN. PLoS Genet. 2013 Jun;9(6):e1003600. doi: 10.1371/journal.pgen.1003600. Epub 2013 Jun 27. PGENETICS-D-12-02384 PubMed 23825969.
Backbone
  Vector backbone: p414
  Vector type: Yeast Expression
  Selectable markers: TRP1
Growth in bacteria
  Bacterial resistance: Ampicillin, 100 μg/mL
  Growth temperature: 37°C
  Growth strain: XL1 Blue
  Copy number: Low Copy
Gene/Insert
  Gene/Insert name: 6xHis-Hsp82 (alt name: Hsp90)
  Species: S. cerevisiae (budding yeast)
  Insert size (bp): 2000
  Entrez Gene: HSP82 (a.k.a. YPL240C, HSP90)
  Promoter: GPD
  Tag / fusion protein: 6xHis (N terminal on insert)
  Cloning method: Gibson Cloning
  Sequencing primers: 5′ caggaaacagctatgaccatg; 3′ aggcgattaagttgggtaacg
Terms and licenses: Academic/Nonprofit Terms; Industry Terms: Not Available to Industry
How to cite: p414GPD_Hsp82_CycTER was a gift from Dan Bolon (Addgene plasmid # 61710 ; http://n2t.net/addgene:61710 ; RRID:Addgene_61710)
