[The description below was written by a language model from this plasmid's Addgene catalogue record and pLannotate feature annotations shown in this document.]
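Description:
p414GPD_Hsp82_CycTER is a yeast expression plasmid of about 7.8 kb, built on the p414 centromeric shuttle backbone. In Saccharomyces cerevisiae it is maintained through a CEN6/ARS element, which keeps it at roughly chromosomal copy number and allows stable segregation. Yeast selection relies on the TRP1 auxotrophic marker, expressed from its own promoter, in tryptophan-deficient strains. For propagation in E. coli the plasmid carries a ColE1/pUC-type origin and the bla gene for ampicillin resistance. The catalogue entry lists the copy number as low, although the annotated bacterial origin is of the high-copy class. Remnants of the pBluescript-derived scaffold are also present, including an f1 origin, lac promoter/operator and lacZα fragments, and flanking T3 and T7 promoters. These play no part in yeast expression.

The payload is the S. cerevisiae HSP82 gene, which encodes the Hsp90 molecular chaperone. This ATPase-driven dimer promotes the maturation and regulation of client proteins involved in signalling and cell-cycle control. According to the record, the coding sequence carries an N-terminal 6xHis tag and was inserted by Gibson cloning. The tag is not annotated separately in the feature table. Transcription is driven by the strong constitutive GPD (TDH3/GAP) promoter and ends at the CYC1 terminator, with a short multiple-cloning-site fragment lying between the coding sequence and the terminator.

The stated purpose is simply expression of Hsp82 in yeast. The associated study looked at how Hsp90 mutants behave at reduced expression levels, which suggests this plasmid is the high-expression promoter/terminator configuration in that work, though the record does not say so explicitly.
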