Features (pLannotate 1.2.2; 21 found; start..end, strand, type, name):
     69..572     -  misc_feature   CEN/ARS: S. cerevisiae CEN6 centromere fused to an autonomously replicating sequence
    609..713     +  promoter       AmpR promoter: bla
    714..1574    +  CDS            AmpR: β-lactamase; bla; confers resistance to ampicillin, carbenicillin, and related antibiotics
   1745..2333    +  rep_origin     ori: high-copy-number ColE1/pMB1/pBR322/pUC origin of replication
   2516..2608    +  CDS            lacI (fragment): lac repressor; lacI; The lac repressor binds to the lac operator to inhibit transcription in E. coli. This inhibition can be relieved by adding lactose or isopropyl-β-D-thiogalactopyranoside (IPTG).
   2621..2642    +  protein_bind   CAP binding site: CAP binding activates transcription in the presence of cAMP. E. coli catabolite activator protein
   2657..2687    +  promoter       lac promoter: promoter for the E. coli lac operon
   2695..2711    +  protein_bind   lac operator: The lac repressor binds to the lac operator to inhibit transcription in E. coli. This inhibition can be relieved by adding lactose or isopropyl-β-D-thiogalactopyranoside (IPTG). lac repressor encoded by lacI
   2756..2774    +  promoter       T3 promoter: promoter for bacteriophage T3 RNA polymerase
   2799..3442    +  promoter       GAP promoter: S. cerevisiae TDH3; promoter for glyceraldehyde-3-phosphate dehydrogenase
   3497..5623    +  CDS            HSP82 (sequence partly withheld): HSP82_YEAST - Also known as HSP90. Experimental evidence at protein level: Swiss-Prot protein existence level 1. Molecular chaperone that promotes the maturation, structural maintenance and proper regulation of specific target proteins involved in cell cycle control and signal transduction. Undergoes a functional cycle that is linked to its ATPase activity. The nucleotide-free form of the dimer is found in an open conformation in which the N-termini are not dimerized and the complex is ready for client protein binding. Binding of ATP induces large conformational changes, resulting in the forma
   5627..5684    +  misc_feature   MCS (fragment): pBluescript multiple cloning site
   5685..5932    +  terminator     CYC1 terminator: S. cerevisiae CYC1; transcription terminator for CYC1
   5951..5969    -  promoter       T7 promoter: promoter for bacteriophage T7 RNA polymerase
   5977..6132    +  CDS            lacZα (fragment): LacZα fragment of β-galactosidase; lacZ fragment
   6140..6595    +  rep_origin     f1 ori (sequence partly withheld): f1 bacteriophage origin of replication; arrow indicates direction of (+) strand synthesis
   6596..6647    -  misc_feature   bom (fragment): basis of mobility region from pBR322
   6694..7369    -  CDS            TRP1 (fragment): phosphoribosylanthranilate isomerase, required for tryptophan biosynthesis; S. cerevisiae TRP1; yeast auxotrophic marker
   7370..7650    -  promoter       TRP1 promoter: S. cerevisiae TRP1
   7651..7700    -  misc_feature   bom (fragment): basis of mobility region from pBR322
   7802..7836    -  CDS            rop (fragment): Rop protein, which maintains plasmids at low copy number; rop
>Addgene plasmid #61710 | p414GPD_Hsp82_CycTER | depositor full sequence | sequence record 104522 | p414GPD_Hsp82_CycTER sequence 7836 bps
ACGAAAGGGCCTCGTGATACGCCTATTTTTATAGGTTAATGTCATGATAATAATGGTTTCTTAGGACGGA
TCGCTTGCCTGTAACTTACACGCGCCTCGTATCTTTTAATGATGGAATAATTTGGGAATTTACTCTGTGT
TTATTTATTTTTATGTTTTGTATTTGGATTTTAGAAAGTAAATAAAGAAGGTAGAAGAGTTACGGAATGA
AGAAAAAAAAATAAACAAAGGTTTAAAAAATTTCAACAAAAAGCGTACTTTACATATATATTTATTAGAC
AAGAAAAGCAGATTAAATAGATATACATTCGATTAACGATAAGTAAAATGTAAAATCACAGGATTTTCGT
GTGTGGTCTTCTACACAGACAAGATGAAACAATTCGGCATTAATACCTGAGAGCAGGAAGAGCAAGATAA
AAGGTAGTATTTGTTGGCGATCCCCCTAGAGTCTTTTACATCTTCGGAAAACAAAAACTATTTTTTCTTT
AATTTCTTTTTTTACTTTCTATTTTTAATTTATATATTTATATTAAAAAATTTAAATTATAATTATTTTT
ATAGCACGTGATGAAAAGGACCCAGGTGGCACTTTTCGGGGAAATGTGCGCGGAACCCCTATTTGTTTAT
TTTTCTAAATACATTCAAATATGTATCCGCTCATGAGACAATAACCCTGATAAATGCTTCAATAATATTG
AAAAAGGAAGAGTATGAGTATTCAACATTTCCGTGTCGCCCTTATTCCCTTTTTTGCGGCATTTTGCCTT
CCTGTTTTTGCTCACCCAGAAACGCTGGTGAAAGTAAAAGATGCTGAAGATCAGTTGGGTGCACGAGTGG
GTTACATCGAACTGGATCTCAACAGCGGTAAGATCCTTGAGAGTTTTCGCCCCGAAGAACGTTTTCCAAT
GATGAGCACTTTTAAAGTTCTGCTATGTGGCGCGGTATTATCCCGTATTGACGCCGGGCAAGAGCAACTC
GGTCGCCGCATACACTATTCTCAGAATGACTTGGTTGAGTACTCACCAGTCACAGAAAAGCATCTTACGG
ATGGCATGACAGTAAGAGAATTATGCAGTGCTGCCATAACCATGAGTGATAACACTGCGGCCAACTTACT
TCTGACAACGATCGGAGGACCGAAGGAGCTAACCGCTTTTTTGCACAACATGGGGGATCATGTAACTCGC
CTTGATCGTTGGGAACCGGAGCTGAATGAAGCCATACCAAACGACGAGCGTGACACCACGATGCCTGTAG
CAATGGCAACAACGTTGCGCAAACTATTAACTGGCGAACTACTTACTCTAGCTTCCCGGCAACAATTAAT
AGACTGGATGGAGGCGGATAAAGTTGCAGGACCACTTCTGCGCTCGGCCCTTCCGGCTGGCTGGTTTATT
GCTGATAAATCTGGAGCCGGTGAGCGTGGGTCTCGCGGTATCATTGCAGCACTGGGGCCAGATGGTAAGC
CCTCCCGTATCGTAGTTATCTACACGACGGGGAGTCAGGCAACTATGGATGAACGAAATAGACAGATCGC
TGAGATAGGTGCCTCACTGATTAAGCATTGGTAACTGTCAGACCAAGTTTACTCATATATACTTTAGATT
GATTTAAAACTTCATTTTTAATTTAAAAGGATCTAGGTGAAGATCCTTTTTGATAATCTCATGACCAAAA
TCCCTTAACGTGAGTTTTCGTTCCACTGAGCGTCAGACCCCGTAGAAAAGATCAAAGGATCTTCTTGAGA
TCCTTTTTTTCTGCGCGTAATCTGCTGCTTGCAAACAAAAAAACCACCGCTACCAGCGGTGGTTTGTTTG
CCGGATCAAGAGCTACCAACTCTTTTTCCGAAGGTAACTGGCTTCAGCAGAGCGCAGATACCAAATACTG
TCCTTCTAGTGTAGCCGTAGTTAGGCCACCACTTCAAGAACTCTGTAGCACCGCCTACATACCTCGCTCT
GCTAATCCTGTTACCAGTGGCTGCTGCCAGTGGCGATAAGTCGTGTCTTACCGGGTTGGACTCAAGACGA
TAGTTACCGGATAAGGCGCAGCGGTCGGGCTGAACGGGGGGTTCGTGCACACAGCCCAGCTTGGAGCGAA
CGACCTACACCGAACTGAGATACCTACAGCGTGAGCTATGAGAAAGCGCCACGCTTCCCGAAGGGAGAAA
GGCGGACAGGTATCCGGTAAGCGGCAGGGTCGGAACAGGAGAGCGCACGAGGGAGCTTCCAGGGGGAAAC
GCCTGGTATCTTTATAGTCCTGTCGGGTTTCGCCACCTCTGACTTGAGCGTCGATTTTTGTGATGCTCGT
CAGGGGGGCGGAGCCTATGGAAAAACGCCAGCAACGCGGCCTTTTTACGGTTCCTGGCCTTTTGCTGGCC
TTTTGCTCACATGTTCTTTCCTGCGTTATCCCCTGATTCTGTGGATAACCGTATTACCGCCTTTGAGTGA
GCTGATACCGCTCGCCGCAGCCGAACGACCGAGCGCAGCGAGTCAGTGAGCGAGGAAGCGGAAGAGCGCC
CAATACGCAAACCGCCTCTCCCCGCGCGTTGGCCGATTCATTAATGCAGCTGGCACGACAGGTTTCCCGA
CTGGAAAGCGGGCAGTGAGCGCAACGCAATTAATGTGAGTTACCTCACTCATTAGGCACCCCAGGCTTTA
CACTTTATGCTTCCGGCTCCTATGTTGTGTGGAATTGTGAGCGGATAACAATTTCACACAGGAAACAGCT
ATGACCATGATTACGCCAAGCGCGCAATTAACCCTCACTAAAGGGAACAAAAGCTGGAGCTCAGTTTATC
ATTATCAATACTCGCCATTTCAAAGAATACGTAAATAATTAATAGTAGTGATTTTCCTAACTTTATTTAG
TCAAAAAATTAGCCTTTTAATTCTGCTGTAACCCGTACATGCCCAAAATAGGGGGCGGGTTACACAGAAT
ATATAACATCGTAGGTGTCTGGGTGAACAGTTTATTCCTGGCATCCACTAAATATAATGGAGCCCGCTTT
TTAAGCTGGCATCCAGAAAAAAAAAGAATCCCAGCACCAAAATATTGTTTTCTTCACCAACCATCAGTTC
ATAGGTCCATTCTCTTAGCGCAACTACAGAGAACAGGGGCACAAACAGGCAAAAAACGGGCACAACCTCA
ATGGAGTGATGCAACCTGCCTGGAGTAAATGATGACACAAGGCAATTGACCCACGCATGTATCTATCTCA
TTTTCTTACACCTTCTATTACCTTCTGCTCTCTCTGATTTGGAAAAAGCTGAAAAAAAAGGTTGAAACCA
GTTCCCTGAAATTATTCCCCTACTTGACTAATAAGTATATAAAGACGGTAGGTATTGATTGTAATTCTGT
AAATCTATTTCTTAAACTTCTTAAATTCTACTTTTATAGTTAGTCATTTTTTTAGTTTTAAAACACCAGA
ACTTAGTTTCGAGAAAAATAGAATACTAGTATGGGTGGTCACCACCATCACCACCACGGTGGTCATATGG
CTAGTGAAACTTTTGAATTTCAAGCTGAAATTACTCAGTTGATGAGTTTGATCATCAACACCGTCTATTC
TAACAAGGAAATTTTCTTGAGAGAACTGATATCTAATGCCTCGGATGCGTTGGATAAAATTAGATACAAA
TCTTTGTCTGATCCAAAGCAATTGGAAACAGAACCAGATCTCTTTATTAGAATCACTCCAAAGCCAGAGC
AAAAAGTTTTGGAAATCAGAGATTCTGGTATTGGTATGACCAAGGCTGAATTGATTAATAACTTGGGTAC
CATTGCCAAGTCTGGTACCAAAGCCTTCATGGAAGCTCTATCTGCTGGTGCCGATGTATCCATGATTGGT
CAATTCGGTGTTGGTTTTTACTCTTTATTCTTAGTTGCCGACAGAGTTCAGGTTATTTCAAAGAGCAACG
ACGACGAACAATACATCTGGGAATCCAACGCTGGTGGTTCTTTCACTGTTACTCTAGACGAAGTTAATGA
AAGAATTGGTAGGGGTACCATCTTGAGGTTATTCTTGAAAGATGACCAATTGGAGTACTTGGAAGAAAAG
AGAATAAAGGAAGTTATCAAGAGACATTCTGAGTTCGTGGCCTACCCAATCCAATTAGTCGTCACCAAGG
AAGTTGAAAAGGAAGTTCCAATTCCAGAAGAAGAAAAGAAAGACGAGGAAAAGAAGGATGAGGAAAAGAA
GGATGAAGACGACAAGAAACCAAAACTCGAGGAAGTCGATGAAGAAGAGGAAAAGAAGCCAAAGACGAAA
AAAGTTAAAGAAGAAGTTCAAGAGATAGAAGAACTAAACAAG
[771 nt withheld, positions 4313-5083]
TTGGAAGAAACTGACGAAGAAAAAGCTGAAAGAGAGAAGGAGATCAAAGAATATGAACCATTGACCAAAG
CTTTGAAAGAAATTTTGGGTGACCAAGTGGAGAAAGTTGTTGTTTCTTACAAATTGTTGGATGCCCCAGC
TGCTATCAGAACTGGTCAATTTGGTTGGTCTGCTAACATGGAAAGAATCATGAAGGCTCAAGCCTTGAGA
GACTCTTCCATGTCCTCCTACATGTCTTCCAAGAAGACTTTCGAAATTTCTCCAAAATCTCCAATTATCA
AGGAATTGAAAAAGAGAGTTGACGAAGGTGGTGCTCAAGACAAGACTGTCAAGGACTTGACTAAGTTATT
ATATGAAACTGCTTTGTTGACTTCCGGCTTCAGTTTGGACGAACCAACTTCCTTTGCATCAAGAATTAAC
AGATTGATCTCTTTAGGCCTGAACATTGATGAGGATGAAGAAACAGAGACTGCTCCAGAAGCATCCACCG
CAGCTCCGGTTGAAGAGGTTCCAGCTGACACCGAAATGGAAGAGGTAGATTAATGGATCCCCCGGGCTGC
AGGAATTCGATATCAAGCTTATCGATACCGTCGACCTCGAGTCATGTAATTAGTTATGTCACGCTTACAT
TCACGCCCTCCCCCCACATCCGCTCTAACCGAAAAGGAAGGAGTTAGACAACCTGAAGTCTAGGTCCCTA
TTTATTTTTTTATAGTTATGTTAGTATTAAGAACGTTATTTATATTTCAAATTTTTCTTTTTTTTCTGTA
CAGACGCGTGTACGCATGTAACATTATACTGAAAACCTTGCTTGAGAAGGTTTTGGGACGCTCGAAGGCT
TTAATTTGCGGCCGGTACCCAATTCGCCCTATAGTGAGTCGTATTACGCGCGCTCACTGGCCGTCGTTTT
ACAACGTCGTGACTGGGAAAACCCTGGCGTTACCCAACTTAATCGCCTTGCAGCACATCCCCCTTTCGCC
AGCTGGCGTAATAGCGAAGAGGCCCGCACCGATCGCCCTTCCCAACAGTTGCGCAGCCTGAATGGCGAAT
GGCGCG
[124 nt withheld, positions 6140-6263]
C
[91 nt withheld, positions 6265-6355]
A
[49 nt withheld, positions 6357-6405]
CCTTTGACGTTGGAGTCCACGTTCTTT
[37 nt withheld, positions 6433-6469]
ACCCTATCTCGGTCTATTCTTTTGATTTATAAGGGATTTTGCCGATTTCGGCCTATTGGTTAAAAAATGA
GCTGATTTAACAAAAATTTAACGCGAATTTTAACAAAATATTAACGTTTACAATTTCCTGATGCGGTATT
TTCTCCTTACGCATCTGTGCGGTATTTCACACCGCATAGGCAAGTGCACAAACAATACTTAAATAAATAC
TACTCAGTAATAACCTATTTCTTAGCATTTTTGACGAAATTTGCTATTTTGTTAGAGTCTTTTACACCAT
TTGTCTCCACACCTCCGCTTACATCAACACCAATAACGCCATTTAATCTAAGCGCATCACCAACATTTTC
TGGCGTCAGTCCACCAGCTAACATAAAATGTAAGCTTTCGGGGCTCTCTTGCCTTCCAACCCAGTCAGAA
ATCGAGTTCCAATCCAAAAGTTCACCTGTCCCACCTGCTTCTGAATCAAACAAGGGAATAAACGAATGAG
GTTTCTGTGAAGCTGCACTGAGTAGTATGTTGCAGTCTTTTGGAAATACGAGTCTTTTAATAACTGGCAA
ACCGAGGAACTCTTGGTATTCTTGCCACGACTCATCTCCATGCAGTTGGACGATATCAATGCCGTAATCA
TTGACCAGAGCCAAAACATCCTCCTTAGGTTGATTACGAAACACGCCAACCAAGTATTTCGGAGTGCCTG
AACTATTTTTATATGCTTTTACAAGACTTGAAATTTTCCTTGCAATAACCGGGTCAATTGTTCTCTTTCT
ATTGGGCACACATATAATACCCAGCAAGTCAGCATCGGAATCTAGAGCACATTCTGCGGCCTCTGTGCTC
TGCAAGCCGCAAACTTTCACCAATGGACCAGAGACTACCTGTGAAATTAATAACAGACATACTCCAAGCT
GCCTTTGTGTGCTTAATCACGTATACTCACGTGCTCAATAGTCACCAATGCCCTCCCTCTTGGCCCTCTC
CTTTTCTTTTTTCGACCGAATTAATTCTTAATCGGCAAAAAAAGAAAAGCTCCGGATCAAGATTGTACGT
AAGGTGACAAGCTATTTTTCAATAAAGAATATCTTCCACTACTGCCATCTGGCGTCATAACTGCAAAGTA
CACATATATTACGATGCTGTCTATTAAATGCTTCCTATATTATATATATAGTAATGTCGTTTATGGTGCA
CTCTCAGTACAATCTGCTCTGATGCCGCATAGTTAAGCCAGCCCCGACACCCGCCAACACCCGCTGACGC
GCCCTGACGGGCTTGTCTGCTCCCGGCATCCGCTTACAGACAAGCTGTGACCGTCTCCGGGAGCTGCATG
TGTCAGAGGTTTTCACCGTCATCACCGAAACGCGCGA
