>Addgene plasmid #61710 | p414GPD_Hsp82_CycTER | addgene partial sequence | sequence record 103192 | GPDpro-F 5'-CGGTAGGTATTGATTGTAATTCTG-3'
TTCTTAAACTTCTTAAATTCTACTTTTATAGTTAGTCATTTTTTTAGTTTTAAAACACCAGAACTTAGTT
TCGAGAAAAATAGAATACTAGTATGGGTGGTCACCACCATCACCACCACGGTGGTCATATGGCTAGTGAA
ACTTTTGAATTTCAAGCTGAAATTACTCAGTTGATGAGTTTGATCATCAACACCGTCTATTCTAACAAGG
AAATTTTCTTGAGAGAACTGATATCTAATGCCTCGGATGCGTTGGATAAAATTAGATACAAATCTTTGTC
TGATCCAAAGCAATTGGAAACAGAACCAGATCTCTTTATTAGAATCACTCCAAAGCCAGAGCAAAAAGTT
TTGGAAATCAGAGATTCTGGTATTGGTATGACCAAGGCTGAATTGATTAATAACTTGGGTACCATTGCCA
AGTCTGGTACCAAAGCCTTCATGGAAGCTCTATCTGCTGGTGCCGATGTATCCATGATTGGTCAATTCGG
TGTTGGTTTTTACTCTTTATTCTTAGTTGCCGACAGAGTTCAGGTTATTTCAAAGAGCAACGACGACGAA
CAATACATCTGGGAATCCAACGCTGGTGGTTCTTTCACTGTTACTCTAGACGAAGTTAATGAAAGAATTG
GTAGGGGTACCATCTTGAGGTTATTCTTGAAAGATGACCAATTGGAGTACTTGGAAGAAAAGAGAATAAA
GGAAGTTATCAAGAGACATTCTGAGTTCGTGGCCTACCCAATCCAATTAGTCGTCACCAAGGAAGTTGAA
AAGGAAGTTCCAATTCCAGAAGAAGAAAAGAAAGACGAGGAAAAGAAGGATGAGGAAAAGAAGGATGAAG
ACGACAAGAAACCAAAACTCGAGGAAGTCGATGAAGAAGAGGAAAAGAAGCCAAAGACGAAAAAAGTTAA
AGAAGAAGTTCA
