>Addgene plasmid #61710 | p414GPD_Hsp82_CycTER | addgene partial sequence | sequence record 103197 | CYC1 5'-GCGTGAATGTAAGCGTGAC-3'
GGATCCATTAATCTACCTCTTCCATTTCGGTGTCAGCTGGAACCTCTTCAACCGGAGCTGCGGTGGATGC
TTCTGGAGCAGTCTCTGTTTCTTCATCCTCATCAATGTTCAGGCCTAAAGAGATCAATCTGTTAATTCTT
GATGCAAAGGAAGTTGGTTCGTCCAAACTGAAGCCGGAAGTCAACAAAGCAGTTTCATATAATAACTTAG
TCAAGTCCTTGACAGTCTTGTCTTGAGCACCACCTTCGTCAACTCTCTTTTTCAATTCCTTGATAATTGG
AGATTTTGGAGAAATTTCGAAAGTCTTCTTGGAAGACATGTAGGAGGACATGGAAGAGTCTCTCAAGGCT
TGAGCCTTCATGATTCTTTCCATGTTAGCAGACCAACCAAATTGACCAGTTCTGATAGCAGCTGGGGCAT
CCAACAATTTGTAAGAAACAACAACTTTCTCCACTTGGTCACCCAAAATTTCTTTCAAAGCTTTGGTCAA
TGGTTCATATTCTTTGATCTCCTTCTCTCTTTCAGCTTTTTCTTCGTCAGTTTCTTCCAA
[538 nt withheld, positions 551-1088]
